>Addgene plasmid #117990 | pN_35S/CTP-fluoA | addgene full sequence | sequence record 229492 | Addgene NGS Result
TGAGACTTTTCAACAAAGGGTAATATCGGGAAACCTCCTCGGATTCCATTGCCCAGCTATCTGTCACTTC
ATCAAAAGGACAGTAGAAAAGGAAGGTGGCACCTACAAATGCCATCATTGCGATAAAGGAAAGGCTATCG
TTCAAGATGCCCCTGCCGACAGTGGTCCCAAAGATGGACCCCCACCCACGAGGAGCATCGTGGAAAAAGA
AGACGTTCCAACCACGTCTTCAAAGCAAGTGGATTGATGTGATATCTCCACTGACGTAAGGGATGACGCA
CAATCCCACTATCCTTCGCAAGACCCTTCCTCTATATAAGGAAGTTCATTTCATTTGGAGAGGACTCCGG
TATTTTTACAACAATTACCACAACAAAACAAACAACAAACAACATTACAATTTACTATTCTAGTCGACCT
GCAGGCGGCCGCACTAGTGATATCATGGCTTCCTCTATGCTCTCTTCCGCTACTATGGTTGCCTCTCCGG
CTCAGGCCACTATGGTCGCTCCTTTCAACGGACTTAAGTCCTCCGCTGCCTTCCCAGCCACCCGCAAGGC
TAACAACGACATTACTTCCATCACAAGCAACGGCGGAAGAGTTAACTGCGTGAGCAAGGGCGAGGAGCTG
TTCACCGGGGTGGTGCCCATCCTGGTCGAGCTGGACGGCGACGTAAACGGCCACAAGTTCAGCGTGTCCG
GCGAGGGCGAGGGCGATGCCACCTACGGCAAGCTGACCCTGAAGTTCATCTGCACCACCGGCAAGCTGCC
CGTGCCCTGGCCCACCCTCGTGACCACCTTCGGCTACGGCCTGATGTGCTTCGCCCGCTACCCCGACCAC
ATGAAGCAGCACGACTTCTTCAAGTCCGCCATGCCCGAAGGCTACGTCCAGGAGCGCACCATCTTCTTCA
AGGACGACGGCAACTACAAGACCCGCGCCGAGGTGAAGTTCGAGGGCGACACCCTGGTGAACCGCATCGA
GCTGAAGGGCATCGACTTCAAGGAGGACGGCAACATCCTGGGGCACAAGCTGGAGTACAACTACAACAGC
CACAACGTCTATATCATGGCCGACAAGCAGAAGAACGGCATCAAGGTGAACTTCAAGATCCGCCACAACA
TCGAGGACGGCAGCGTGCAGCTCGCCGACCACTACCAGCAGAACACCCCCATCGGCGACGGCCCCGTGCT
GCTGCCCGACAACCACTACCTGAGCTACCAGTCCAAGCTGAGCAAAGACCCCAACGAGAAGCGCGATCAC
ATGGTCCTGCTGGAGTTCGTGACCGCCGCCGGGATCACTCTCGGCATGGACGAGCTGTACAAGGGAGGTG
GTGGATCTGCTTCTTCAGAAGAGACCTCGTCCATTGATACCAACGAACTCATCACAGATTTGAAGGAAAA
GTGGGATGGTCTTGAGAACAAATCTACTGTACTTATATATGGAGGAGGAGCCATTGTTGCTGTTTGGTTA
TCTTCCATTGTTGTTGGTGCCATCAACTCTGTTCCTCTGCTTCCGAAAGTTATGGAACTTGTCGGACTAG
GGTACACTGGATGGTTTGTCTACAGATACCTTCTCTTCAAGTCAAGCAGAAAGGAATTGGCTGAGGATAT
TGAATCCTTGAAGAAGAAGATCGCAGGAAGCGAATAGTCGTTCAGCTTTCTTGTACAAAGTGGTGATATC
CCGCGGCCATGCTAGAGTCCGCAAAAATCACCAGTCTCTCTCTACAAATCTATCTCTCTCTATTTTTCTC
CAGAATAATGTGTGAGTAGTTCCCAGATAAGGGAATTAGGGTTCTTATAGGGTTTCGCTCATGTGTTGAG
CATATAAGAAACCCTTAGTATGTATTTGTATTTGTAAAATACTTCTATCAATAAAATTTCTAATTCCTAA
AACCAAAATCCAGTGACCTGCAGGCATGCGACGTCGGGCCCAAGCTTAGCTTGAGCTTGGATCAGATTGT
CGTTTCCCGCCTTCAGTTTAAACTATCAGTGTTTGACAGGATATATTGGCGGGTAAACCTAAGAGAAAAG
AGCGTTTATTAGAATAATCGGATATTTAAAAGGGCGTGAAAAGGTTTATCCGTTCGTCCATTTGTATGTG
CATGCCAACCACAGGGTTCCCCTCGGGATCAAAGTACTTTAAAGTACTTTAAAGTACTTTAAAGTACTTT
GATCCAACCCCTCCGCTGCTATAGTGCAGTCGGCTTCTGACGTTCAGTGCAGCCGTCTTCTGAAAACGAC
ATGTCGCACAAGTCCTAAGTTACGCGACAGGCTGCCGCCCTGCCCTTTTCCTGGCGTTTTCTTGTCGCGT
GTTTTAGTCGCATAAAGTAGAATACTTGCGACTAGAACCGGAGACATTACGCCATGAACAAGAGCGCCGC
CGCTGGCCTGCTGGGCTATGCCCGCGTCAGCACCGACGACCAGGACTTGACCAACCAACGGGCCGAACTG
CACGCGGCCGGCTGCACCAAGCTGTTTTCCGAGAAGATCACCGGCACCAGGCGCGACCGCCCGGAGCTGG
CCAGGATGCTTGACCACCTACGCCCTGGCGACGTTGTGACAGTGACCAGGCTAGACCGCCTGGCCCGCAG
CACCCGCGACCTACTGGACATTGCCGAGCGCATCCAGGAGGCCGGCGCGGGCCTGCGTAGCCTGGCAGAG
CCGTGGGCCGACACCACCACGCCGGCCGGCCGCATGGTGTTGACCGTGTTCGCCGGCATTGCCGAGTTCG
AGCGTTCCCTAATCATCGACCGCACCCGGAGCGGGCGCGAGGCCGCCAAGGCCCGAGGCGTGAAGTTTGG
CCCCCGCCCTACCCTCACCCCGGCACAGATCGCGCACGCCCGCGAGCTGATCGACCAGGAAGGCCGCACC
GTGAAAGAGGCGGCTGCACTGCTTGGCGTGCATCGCTCGACCCTGTACCGCGCACTTGAGCGCAGCGAGG
AAGTGACGCCCACCGAGGCCAGGCGGCGCGGTGCCTTCCGTGAGGACGCATTGACCGAGGCCGACGCCCT
GGCGGCCGCCGAGAATGAACGCCAAGAGGAACAAGCATGAAACCGCACCAGGACGGCCAGGACGAACCGT
TTTTCATTACCGAAGAGATCGAGGCGGAGATGATCGCGGCCGGGTACGTGTTCGAGCCGCCCGCGCACGT
CTCAACCGTGCGGCTGCATGAAATCCTGGCCGGTTTGTCTGATGCCAAGCTGGCGGCCTGGCCGGCCAGC
TTGGCCGCTGAAGAAACCGAGCGCCGCCGTCTAAAAAGGTGATGTGTATTTGAGTAAAACAGCTTGCGTC
ATGCGGTCGCTGCGTATATGATGCGATGAGTAAATAAACAAATACGCAAGGGGAACGCATGAAGGTTATC
GCTGTACTTAACCAGAAAGGCGGGTCAGGCAAGACGACCATCGCAACCCATCTAGCCCGCGCCCTGCAAC
TCGCCGGGGCCGATGTTCTGTTAGTCGATTCCGATCCCCAGGGCAGTGCCCGCGATTGGGCGGCCGTGCG
GGAAGATCAACCGCTAACCGTTGTCGGCATCGACCGCCCGACGATTGACCGCGACGTGAAGGCCATCGGC
CGGCGCGACTTCGTAGTGATCGACGGAGCGCCCCAGGCGGCGGACTTGGCTGTGTCCGCGATCAAGGCAG
CCGACTTCGTGCTGATTCCGGTGCAGCCAAGCCCTTACGACATATGGGCCACCGCCGACCTGGTGGAGCT
GGTTAAGCAGCGCATTGAGGTCACGGATGGAAGGCTACAAGCGGCCTTTGTCGTGTCGCGGGCGATCAAA
GGCACGCGCATCGGCGGTGAGGTTGCCGAGGCGCTGGCCGGGTACGAGCTGCCCATTCTTGAGTCCCGTA
TCACGCAGCGCGTGAGCTACCCAGGCACTGCCGCCGCCGGCACAACCGTTCTTGAATCAGAACCCGAGGG
CGACGCTGCCCGCGAGGTCCAGGCGCTGGCCGCTGAAATTAAATCAAAACTCATTTGAGTTAATGAGGTA
AAGAGAAAATGAGCAAAAGCACAAACACGCTAAGTGCCGGCCGTCCGAGCGCACGCAGCAGCAAGGCTGC
AACGTTGGCCAGCCTGGCAGACACGCCAGCCATGAAGCGGGTCAACTTTCAGTTGCCGGCGGAGGATCAC
ACCAAGCTGAAGATGTACGCGGTACGCCAAGGCAAGACCATTACCGAGCTGCTATCTGAATACATCGCGC
AGCTACCAGAGTAAATGAGCAAATGAATAAATGAGTAGATGAATTTTAGCGGCTAAAGGAGGCGGCATGG
AAAATCAAGAACAACCAGGCACCGACGCCGTGGAATGCCCCATGTGTGGAGGAACGGGCGGTTGGCCAGG
CGTAAGCGGCTGGGTTGTCTGCCGGCCCTGCAATGGCACTGGAACCCCCAAGCCCGAGGAATCGGCGTGA
GCGGTCGCAAACCATCCGGCCCGGTACAAATCGGCGCGGCGCTGGGTGATGACCTGGTGGAGAAGTTGAA
GGCCGCGCAGGCCGCCCAGCGGCAACGCATCGAGGCAGAAGCACGCCCCGGTGAATCGTGGCAAGCGGCC
GCTGATCGAATCCGCAAAGAATCCCGGCAACCGCCGGCAGCCGGTGCGCCGTCGATTAGGAAGCCGCCCA
AGGGCGACGAGCAACCAGATTTTTTCGTTCCGATGCTCTATGACGTGGGCACCCGCGATAGTCGCAGCAT
CATGGACGTGGCCGTTTTCCGTCTGTCGAAGCGTGACCGACGAGCTGGCGAGGTGATCCGCTACGAGCTT
CCAGACGGGCACGTAGAGGTTTCCGCAGGGCCGGCCGGCATGGCCAGTGTGTGGGATTACGACCTGGTAC
TGATGGCGGTTTCCCATCTAACCGAATCCATGAACCGATACCGGGAAGGGAAGGGAGACAAGCCCGGCCG
CGTGTTCCGTCCACACGTTGCGGACGTACTCAAGTTCTGCCGGCGAGCCGATGGCGGAAAGCAGAAAGAC
GACCTGGTAGAAACCTGCATTCGGTTAAACACCACGCACGTTGCCATGCAGCGTACGAAGAAGGCCAAGA
ACGGCCGCCTGGTGACGGTATCCGAGGGTGAAGCCTTGATTAGCCGCTACAAGATCGTAAAGAGCGAAAC
CGGGCGGCCGGAGTACATCGAGATCGAGCTAGCTGATTGGATGTACCGCGAGATCACAGAAGGCAAGAAC
CCGGACGTGCTGACGGTTCACCCCGATTACTTTTTGATCGATCCCGGCATCGGCCGTTTTCTCTACCGCC
TGGCACGCCGCGCCGCAGGCAAGGCAGAAGCCAGATGGTTGTTCAAGACGATCTACGAACGCAGTGGCAG
CGCCGGAGAGTTCAAGAAGTTCTGTTTCACCGTGCGCAAGCTGATCGGGTCAAATGACCTGCCGGAGTAC
GATTTGAAGGAGGAGGCGGGGCAGGCTGGCCCGATCCTAGTCATGCGCTACCGCAACCTGATCGAGGGCG
AAGCATCCGCCGGTTCCTAATGTACGGAGCAGATGCTAGGGCAAATTGCCCTAGCAGGGGAAAAAGGTCG
AAAAGGTCTCTTTCCTGTGGATAGCACGTACATTGGGAACCCAAAGCCGTACATTGGGAACCGGAACCCG
TACATTGGGAACCCAAAGCCGTACATTGGGAACCGGTCACACATGTAAGTGACTGATATAAAAGAGAAAA
AAGGCGATTTTTCCGCCTAAAACTCTTTAAAACTTATTAAAACTCTTAAAACCCGCCTGGCCTGTGCATA
ACTGTCTGGCCAGCGCACAGCCGAAGAGCTGCAAAAAGCGCCTACCCTTCGGTCGCTGCGCTCCCTACGC
CCCGCCGCTTCGCGTCGGCCTATCGCGGCCGCTGGCCGCTCAAAAATGGCTGGCCTACGGCCAGGCAATC
TACCAGGGCGCGGACAAGCCGCGCCGTCGCCACTCGACCGCCGGCGCCCACATCAAGGCACCCTGCCTCG
CGCGTTTCGGTGATGACGGTGAAAACCTCTGACACATGCAGCTCCCGGAGACGGTCACAGCTTGTCTGTA
AGCGGATGCCGGGAGCAGACAAGCCCGTCAGGGCGCGTCAGCGGGTGTTGGCGGGTGTCGGGGCGCAGCC
ATGACCCAGTCACGTAGCGATAGCGGAGTGTATACTGGCTTAACTATGCGGCATCAGAGCAGATTGTACT
GAGAGTGCACCATATGCGGTGTGAAATACCGCACAGATGCGTAAGGAGAAAATACCGCATCAGGCGCTCT
TCCGCTTCCTCGCTCACTGACTCGCTGCGCTCGGTCGTTCGGCTGCGGCGAGCGGTATCAGCTCACTCAA
AGGCGGTAATACGGTTATCCACAGAATCAGGGGATAACGCAGGAAAGAACATGTGAGCAAAAGGCCAGCA
AAAGGCCAGGAACCGTAAAAAGGCCGCGTTGCTGGCGTTTTTCCATAGGCTCCGCCCCCCTGACGAGCAT
CACAAAAATCGACGCTCAAGTCAGAGGTGGCGAAACCCGACAGGACTATAAAGATACCAGGCGTTTCCCC
CTGGAAGCTCCCTCGTGCGCTCTCCTGTTCCGACCCTGCCGCTTACCGGATACCTGTCCGCCTTTCTCCC
TTCGGGAAGCGTGGCGCTTTCTCATAGCTCACGCTGTAGGTATCTCAGTTCGGTGTAGGTCGTTCGCTCC
AAGCTGGGCTGTGTGCACGAACCCCCCGTTCAGCCCGACCGCTGCGCCTTATCCGGTAACTATCGTCTTG
AGTCCAACCCGGTAAGACACGACTTATCGCCACTGGCAGCAGCCACTGGTAACAGGATTAGCAGAGCGAG
GTATGTAGGCGGTGCTACAGAGTTCTTGAAGTGGTGGCCTAACTACGGCTACACTAGAAGGACAGTATTT
GGTATCTGCGCTCTGCTGAAGCCAGTTACCTTCGGAAAAAGAGTTGGTAGCTCTTGATCCGGCAAACAAA
CCACCGCTGGTAGCGGTGGTTTTTTTGTTTGCAAGCAGCAGATTACGCGCAGAAAAAAAGGATCTCAAGA
AGATCCTTTGATCTTTTCTACGGGGTCTGACGCTCAGTGGAACGAAAACTCACGTTAAGGGATTTTGGTC
ATGCATGATATATCTCCCAATTTGTGTAGGGCTTATTATGCACGCTTAAAAATAATAAAAGCAGACTTGA
CCTGATAGTTTGGCTGTGAGCAATTATGTGCTTAGTGCATCTAACGCTTGAGTTAAGCCGCGCCGCGAAG
CGGCGTCGGCTTGAACGAATTTCTAGCTAGACATTATTTGCCGACTACCTTGGTGATCTCGCCTTTCACG
TAGTGGACAAATTCTTCCAACTGATCTGCGCGCGAGGCCAAGCGATCTTCTTCTTGTCCAAGATAAGCCT
GTCTAGCTTCAAGTATGACGGGCTGATACTGGGCCGGCAGGCGCTCCATTGCCCAGTCGGCAGCGACATC
CTTCGGCGCGATTTTGCCGGTTACTGCGCTGTACCAAATGCGGGACAACGTAAGCACTACATTTCGCTCA
TCGCCAGCCCAGTCGGGCGGCGAGTTCCATAGCGTTAAGGTTTCATTTAGCGCCTCAAATAGATCCTGTT
CAGGAACCGGATCAAAGAGTTCCTCCGCCGCTGGACCTACCAAGGCAACGCTATGTTCTCTTGCTTTTGT
CAGCAAGATAGCCAGATCAATGTCGATCGTGGCTGGCTCGAAGATACCTGCAAGAATGTCATTGCGCTGC
CATTCTCCAAATTGCAGTTCGCGCTTAGCTGGATAACGCCACGGAATGATGTCGTCGTGCACAACAATGG
TGACTTCTACAGCGCGGAGAATCTCGCTCTCTCCAGGGGAAGCCGAAGTTTCCAAAAGGTCGTTGATCAA
AGCTCGCCGCGTTGTTTCATCAAGCCTTACGGTCACCGTAACCAGCAAATCAATATCACTGTGTGGCTTC
AGGCCGCCATCCACTGCGGAGCCGTACAAATGTACGGCCAGCAACGTCGGTTCGAGATGGCGCTCGATGA
CGCCAACTACCTCTGATAGTTGAGTCGATACTTCGGCGATCACCGCTTCCCCCATGATGTTTAACTTTGT
TTTAGGGCGACTGCCCTGCTGCGTAACATCGTTGCTGCTCCATAACATCAAACATCGACCCACGGCGTAA
CGCGCTTGCTGCTTGGATGCCCGAGGCATAGACTGTACCCCAAAAAAACAGTCATAACAAGCCATGAAAA
CCGCCACTGCGCCGTTACCACCGCTGCGTTCGGTCAAGGTTCTGGACCAGTTGCGTGAGCGCATACGCTA
CTTGCATTACAGCTTACGAACCGAACAGGCTTATGTCCACTGGGTTCGTGCCCGAATTGATCACAGGCAG
CAACGCTCTGTCATCGTTACAATCAACATGCTACCCTCCGCGAGATCATCCGTGTTTCAAACCCGGCAGC
TTAGTTGCCGTTCTTCCGAATAGCATCGGTAACATGAGCAAAGTCTGCCGCCTTACAACGGCTCTCCCGC
TGACGCCGTCCCGGACTGATGGGCTGCCTGTATCGAGTGGTGATTTTGTGCCGAGCTGCCGGTCGGGGAG
CTGTTGGCTGGCTGGTGGCAGGATATATTGTGGTGTAAACAAATTGACGCTTAGACAACTTAATAACACA
TTGCGGACGTTTTTAATGTACTGAATTAACGCCGAATTGAATTATCAGCTTGCATGCCGGTCGATCTAGT
AACATAGATGACACCGCGCGCGATAATTTATCCTAGTTTGCGCGCTATATTTTGTTTTCTATCGCGTATT
AAATGTATAATTGCGGGACTCTAATCATAAAAACCCATCTCATAAATAACGTCATGCATTACATGTTAAT
TATTACATGCTTAACGTAATTCAACAGAAATTATATGATAATCATCGCAAGACCGGCAACAGGATTCAAT
CTTAAGAAACTTTATTGCCAAATGTTTGAACGATCTGCTTGACTCTAGGGGTCATCATTAGGGGCAGGGC
ATGCTCATGTAGAGCGCCTGCTCGCCGTCCGAGGCGGTGCCGTCGTACAGGGCGGTGTCCAGGCCGCAGA
GGGTGAACCCCATCCGCCGGTACGCGTGGATCGCCGGTGCGTTGACGTTGGTGACCTCCAGCCAGAGGTG
CCCGGCACCCCGCTCGCGGGCGAACTCCGTCGCGAGCCCCATCAACGCGCGCCCGACCCCGTGCCCCCGG
TGCTCCGGGGCGACCTCGATGTCCTCGACGGTCAGCCGGCGGTTCCAGCCGGAGTACGAGACGACCACGA
AGCCCGCCAGGTCGCCGTCGTCCCCGTACGCGACGAACGTCCGAGAGTCCGGGTCGCCGTCCTCCCCGTC
GTCCGATTCGTCGTCCGATTCGTCGTCGGGGAACACCTTGGTCAGGGGCGGGTCCACCGGCACCTCCCGC
AGGGTGAAGCCGTCCCCGGTGGCGGTGACGCGGAAGACGGTGTCGGTGGTGAAGGACCCATCCAGTGCCT
CGATGGCCTCGGCGTCCCCCGGGACACTGGTGCGGTACCGGTAAGCCGTGTCGTCAAGAGTGGTACCCAT
GGTAGATCCCCTCGATCGAGTTGAGAGTGAATATGAGACTCTAATTGGATACCGAGGGGAATTTATGGAA
CGTCAGTGGAGCATTTTTGACAAGAAATATTTGCTAGCTGATAGTGACCTTAGGCGACTTTTGAACGCGC
AATAATGGTTTCTGACGTATGTGCTTAGCTCATTAAACTCCAGAAACCCGCGGCTCAGTGGCTCCTTCAA
CGTTGCGGTTCTGTCAGTTCCAAACGTAAAACGGCTTGTCCCGCGTCATCGGCGGGGGTCATAACGTGAC
TCCCTTAATTCTCCGCTCATGATCGATAATTCGAGCTCTCCCATATGGTCGACTAGAGCCAAGCTGATCT
CCTTTGCCCCGGAGATCACCATGGACGACTTTCTCTATCTCTACGATCTAGGAAGAAAGTTCGACGGAGA
AGGTGACGATACCATGTTCACCACCGATAATGAGAAGATTAGCCTCTTCAATTTCAGAAAGAATGCTGAC
CCACAGATGGTTAGAGAGGCCTACGCGGCAGGTCTCATCAAGACGATCTACCCGAGTAATAATCTCCAGG
AGATCAAATACCTTCCCAAGAAGGTTAAAGATGCAGTCAAAAGATTCAGGACTAACTGCATCAAGAACAC
AGAGAAAGATATATTTCTCAAGATCAGAAGTACTATTCCAGTATGGACGATTCAAGGCTTGCTTCATAAA
CCAAGGCAAGTAATAGAGATTGGAGTCTCTAAGAAAGTAGTTCCTACTGAATCAAAGGCCATGGAGTCAA
AAATTCAGATCGAGGATCTAACAGAACTCGCCGTGAAGACTGGCGAACAGTTCATACAGAGTCTTTTACG
ACTCAATGACAAGAAGAAAATCTTCGTCAACATGGTGGAGCACGACACTCTCGTCTACTCCAAGAATATC
AAAGATACAGTCTCAGAAGACCAAAGGGCTAT
Features (pLannotate 1.2.2; 24 found; start..end, strand, type, name):
      1..345     +  promoter       CaMV 35S promoter: strong constitutive promoter from cauliflower mosaic virus
    298..344     +  promoter       minimal CaMV 35S promoter: minimal 35S promoter from cauliflower mosaic virus
    377..402     +  misc_feature   TMV Ω (fragment): translational enhancer from the tobacco mosaic virus 5'-leader sequence (Gallie et al., 1988)
    445..609     +  CDS            RBCS-1A (fragment): RBS1A_ARATH - Also known as ATS1A. Experimental evidence at protein level: Swiss-Prot protein existence level 1. RuBisCO catalyzes two reactions: the carboxylation of D- ribulose 1,5-bisphosphate, the primary event in carbon dioxide fixation, as well as the oxidative fragmentation of the pentose substrate. Both reactions occur simultaneously and in competition at the same active site. Although the small subunit is not catalytic it is essential for maximal activity. From Arabidopsis thaliana (Mouse-ear cress).
    610..1323    +  CDS            mCitrine: mCitrine is a basic (constitutively fluorescent) yellow fluorescent protein published in 2001, derived from Aequorea victoria.
   1339..1644    +  CDS            CURT1A (fragment): CUT1A_ARATH - Experimental evidence at protein level: Swiss-Prot protein existence level 1. Determines thylakoid architecture by inducing membrane curvature. From Arabidopsis thaliana (Mouse-ear cress).
   1653..1673    -  protein_bind   attB2: mutant version of attB; core recombination site for the Gateway® BP reaction BP Clonase™
   1745..1904    +  polyA_signal   CaMV poly(A) signal (fragment): cauliflower mosaic virus polyadenylation signal
   1994..2018    +  misc_feature   RB T-DNA repeat: right border repeat from nopaline C58 T-DNA
   2388..2789    +  CDS            Y4CG_SINFN (fragment): Protein inferred from homology: Swiss-Prot protein existence level 3. From Sinorhizobium fredii (strain NBRC 101917 / NGR234).
   3349..3978    +  CDS            pVS1 StaA: stability protein from the Pseudomonas plasmid pVS1 (Heeb et al., 2000)
   4407..5480    +  CDS            pVS1 RepA: replication protein from the Pseudomonas plasmid pVS1 (Heeb et al., 2000)
   5546..5740    +  rep_origin     pVS1 oriV: origin of replication for the Pseudomonas plasmid pVS1 (Heeb et al., 2000)
   5943..5982    +  CDS            rop (fragment): Rop protein, which maintains plasmids at low copy number; rop
   6084..6224    +  misc_feature   bom: basis of mobility region from pBR322
   6410..6998    -  rep_origin     ori: high-copy-number ColE1/pMB1/pBR322/pUC origin of replication
   7244..8031    -  CDS            SmR (fragment): aminoglycoside adenylyltransferase (Murphy, 1985); aadA; confers resistance to spectinomycin and streptomycin
   8042..8098    -  CDS            GmR (fragment): gentamycin acetyltransferase; aacC1; confers resistance to gentamycin
   8274..8297    -  promoter       Pc promoter (fragment): intI1 (promoter lies within the coding sequence); class 1 integron promoter
   8556..8580    +  misc_feature   LB T-DNA repeat: left border repeat from nopaline C58 T-DNA
   8673..8925    -  terminator     NOS terminator: nopaline synthase terminator and poly(A) signal
   8950..9514    -  CDS            NrsR (fragment): nourseothricin acetyltransferase; Streptomyces noursei nat1; confers resistance to nourseothricin
   9562..9741    -  promoter       NOS promoter: nopaline synthase promoter
   9861..10460   +  CDS            IBMP_CAMVB (fragment): Experimental evidence at protein level: Swiss-Prot protein existence level 1. Enhances the ribosomal termination-reinitiation event leading to the translation of major open reading frames on the polycistronic viral RNAs. From Cauliflower mosaic virus (strain Bari 1) (CaMV).
