[The description below was written by a language model from this plasmid's Addgene catalogue record and pLannotate feature annotations shown in this document.]
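Description:
pN_35S/CTP-fluoA is a plant/bacteria binary vector for Agrobacterium-mediated plant expression. It is built on pN_35S, a derivative of the Gateway destination vector pB2GW7 in which the bialaphos (BASTA) resistance gene bar was replaced by a nourseothricin resistance gene. The backbone carries the pVS1 replication and stability functions (oriV, RepA, StaA), which are standard binary-vector parts for maintenance in Agrobacterium. It also has a pBR322-type ori with a bom site for propagation in E. coli, where the plasmid is recorded as low copy. Bacterial selection is by spectinomycin through an aadA (SmR) gene. Between the nopaline-type left and right T-DNA borders are two units: the expression cassette, and a plant selection cassette in which a NOS promoter and NOS terminator drive nourseothricin acetyltransferase.

The roughly 1.2 kb insert, CTP-CURT_fluoA, was introduced by Gibson cloning. It is transcribed from the constitutive CaMV 35S promoter, with a fragment of the TMV Ω translational enhancer upstream and a CaMV polyadenylation signal downstream. A residual attB2 site from the Gateway backbone lies just after the coding region. The open reading frame begins with an N-terminal fragment of the Arabidopsis RuBisCO small subunit RBCS-1A, which serves as the chloroplast transit peptide. This is followed by the yellow fluorescent protein mCitrine and then a fragment of Arabidopsis CURT1A, a thylakoid protein that induces membrane curvature. The fusion should therefore be imported into chloroplasts and anchored at thylakoid membranes, where it can be followed by fluorescence. According to the associated work, the construct supports the use of CURT1A as a membrane-bound protein scaffold in different hosts. The sequenced record (10,462 nt) is slightly longer than the catalogued total size of 10,407 bp.
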