Addgene plasmid #117990: pN_35S/CTP-fluoA
Purpose: Chloroplast-targeted expression of CURT_fluoA controlled by the CaMV 35S promoter
Depositing lab: Mathias Pribil. Depositing organization: University of Copenhagen. Publication: Membrane-bound protein scaffolding in diverse hosts using thylakoid protein CURT1A. Behrendorff JBYH, Sandoval-Ibanez OA, Sharma A, Pribil M. ACS Synth Biol. 2019 Mar 18. doi: 10.1021/acssynbio.8b00418. PubMed 30884945.
Backbone
  Vector backbone: pN_35S
  Backbone size w/o insert (bp): 9204
  Total vector size (bp): 10407
  Modifications to backbone: pB2GW7 backbone modified to replace bialaphos (BASTA) resistance gene (bar) with a nourseothricin resistance gene
  Vector type: Plant Expression, Synthetic Biology ; Plant/bacteria binary vector
  Selectable markers: Nourseothricin/streptothricin
Growth in bacteria
  Bacterial resistance: Spectinomycin, 50 μg/mL
  Growth temperature: 37°C
  Growth strain: DH5alpha
  Copy number: Low Copy
Gene/Insert
  Gene/Insert name: CTP-CURT_fluoA
  Species: A. thaliana (mustard weed), Synthetic
  Insert size (bp): 1203
  Promoter: Cauliflower mosaic virus 35S
  Cloning method: Gibson Cloning
  Sequencing primers: 5′ CTCGGATTCCATTGCCCAGCTAT; 3′ ATATGCTCAACACATGAGCGA
Resource information
  A portion of this plasmid was derived from a plasmid made by: The mCitrine coding sequence was originally obtained from the pET mCitrine LIC cloning vector (a gift from Scott Gradia (Addgene plasmid # 29771))
Terms and licenses: Academic/Nonprofit Terms; Industry Terms: Not Available to Industry
How to cite: pN_35S/CTP-fluoA was a gift from Mathias Pribil (Addgene plasmid # 117990 ; http://n2t.net/addgene:117990 ; RRID:Addgene_117990)
